>Addgene plasmid #186772 | pNHT7::RPL15::hNluc | addgene full sequence | sequence record 375142 | Addgene NGS Result
CTTTCCTGCGTTATCCCCTGATTCTGTGGATAACCGTATTACCGCCTTTGAGTGAGCTGATACCGCTCGC
CGCAGCCGAACGACCGAGCGCAGCGAGTCAGTGAGCGAGGAAGCGGAAGAGCGCCCAATACGCAAACCGC
CTCTCCCCGCGCGTTGGCCGATTCATTAATGCAGCTGGCACGACAGGTTTCCCGACTGGAAAGCGGGCAG
TGAGCGCAACGCAATTAATACGCGTACCGCTAGCCAGGAAGAGTTTGTAGAAACGCAAAAAGGCCATCCG
TCAGGATGGCCTTCTGCTTAGTTTGATGCCTGGCAGTTTATGGCGGGCGTCCTGCCCGCCACCCTCCGGG
CCGTTGCTTCACAACGTTCAAATCCGCTCCCGGCGGATTTGTCCTACTCAGGAGAGCGTTCACCGACAAA
CAACAGATAAAACGAAAGGCCCAGTCTTCCGACTGAGCCTTTCGTTTTATTTGATGCCTGGCAGTTCCCT
ACTCTCGCGTTAACGCTAGCATGGATGTTTTCCCAGTCACGACGTTGTAAAACGACGGCCAGTTAATACG
ACTCACTATAGGATTTTACTAAAATCAAAATTAATTATCGGTAAACTTAAACTTTGTTTAAATAAATAAT
TTCAAAATTATAAAAAATATTTAAAAACAATGGTCTTCACACTCGAAGATTTCGTTGGGGACTGGCGACA
GACAGCCGGCTACAACCTGGACCAAGTCCTTGAACAGGGAGGTGTGTCCAGTTTGTTTCAGAATCTCGGG
GTGTCCGTAACTCCGATCCAAAGGATTGTCCTGAGCGGTGAAAATGGGCTGAAGATCGACATCCATGTCA
TCATCCCGTATGAAGGTCTGAGCGGCGACCAAATGGGCCAGATCGAAAAAATTTTTAAGGTGGTGTACCC
TGTGGATGATCATCACTTTAAGGTGATCCTGCACTATGGCACACTGGTAATCGACGGGGTTACGCCGAAC
ATGATCGACTATTTCGGACGGCCGTATGAAGGCATCGCCGTGTTCGACGGCAAAAAGATCACTGTAACAG
GGACCCTGTGGAACGGCAACAAAATTATCGACGAGCGCCTGATCAACCCCGACGGCTCCCTGCTGTTCCG
AGTAACCATCAACGGAGTGACCGGCTGGCGGCTGTGCGAACGCATTCTGGCGTAATGACTAATATTAAAT
AAAACTAATTGGAATTGTTAAGCTTGTCATAGCTGTTTCCTGGCAGCTCTGGCCCGTGTCTCAAAATCTC
TGATGTTACATTGCACAAGATAAAAATATATCATCATGAACAATAAAACTGTCTGCTTACATAAACAGTA
ATACAAGGGGTGTTATGAGCCATATTCAACGGGAAACGTCGAGGCCGCGATTAAATTCCAACATGGATGC
TGATTTATATGGGTATAAATGGGCTCGCGATAATGTCGGGCAATCAGGTGCGACAATCTATCGCTTGTAT
GGGAAGCCCGATGCGCCAGAGTTGTTTCTGAAACATGGCAAAGGTAGCGTTGCCAATGATGTTACAGATG
AGATGGTCAGACTAAACTGGCTGACGGAATTTATGCCTCTTCCGACCATCAAGCATTTTATCCGTACTCC
TGATGATGCATGGTTACTCACCACTGCGATCCCCGGAAAAACAGCATTCCAGGTATTAGAAGAATATCCT
GATTCAGGTGAAAATATTGTTGATGCGCTGGCAGTGTTCCTGCGCCGGTTGCATTCGATTCCTGTTTGTA
ATTGTCCTTTTAACAGCGATCGCGTATTTCGCCTCGCTCAGGCGCAATCACGAATGAATAACGGTTTGGT
TGATGCGAGTGATTTTGATGACGAGCGTAATGGCTGGCCTGTTGAACAAGTCTGGAAAGAAATGCATAAA
CTTTTGCCATTCTCACCGGATTCAGTCGTCACTCATGGTGATTTCTCACTTGATAACCTTATTTTTGACG
AGGGGAAATTAATAGGTTGTATTGATGTTGGACGAGTCGGAATCGCAGACCGATACCAGGATCTTGCCAT
CCTATGGAACTGCCTCGGTGAGTTTTCTCCTTCATTACAGAAACGGCTTTTTCAAAAATATGGTATTGAT
AATCCTGATATGAATAAATTGCAGTTTCATTTGATGCTCGATGAGTTTTTCTAATCAGAATTGGTTAATT
GGTTGTAACACTGGCAGAGCATTACGCTGACTTGACGGGACGGCGCAAGCTCATGACCAAAATCCCTTAA
CGTGAGTTACGCGTCGTTCCACTGAGCGTCAGACCCCGTAGAAAAGATCAAAGGATCTTCTTGAGATCCT
TTTTTTCTGCGCGTAATCTGCTGCTTGCAAACAAAAAAACCACCGCTACCAGCGGTGGTTTGTTTGCCGG
ATCAAGAGCTACCAACTCTTTTTCCGAAGGTAACTGGCTTCAGCAGAGCGCAGATACCAAATACTGTTCT
TCTAGTGTAGCCGTAGTTAGGCCACCACTTCAAGAACTCTGTAGCACCGCCTACATACCTCGCTCTGCTA
ATCCTGTTACCAGTGGCTGCTGCCAGTGGCGATAAGTCGTGTCTTACCGGGTTGGACTCAAGACGATAGT
TACCGGATAAGGCGCAGCGGTCGGGCTGAACGGGGGGTTCGTGCACACAGCCCAGCTTGGAGCGAACGAC
CTACACCGAACTGAGATACCTACAGCGTGAGCTATGAGAAAGCGCCACGCTTCCCGAAGGGAGAAAGGCG
GACAGGTATCCGGTAAGCGGCAGGGTCGGAACAGGAGAGCGCACGAGGGAGCTTCCAGGGGGAAACGCCT
GGTATCTTTATAGTCCTGTCGGGTTTCGCCACCTCTGACTTGAGCGTCGATTTTTGTGATGCTCGTCAGG
GGGGCGGAGCCTATGGAAAAACGCCAGCAACGCGGCCTTTTTACGGTTCCTGGCCTTTTGCTGGCCTTTT
GCTCACATGTT
Features (pLannotate 1.2.2; 8 found; start..end, strand, type, name):
    121..213     +  CDS            lacI (fragment): lac repressor; lacI; The lac repressor binds to the lac operator to inhibit transcription in E. coli. This inhibition can be relieved by adding lactose or isopropyl-β-D-thiogalactopyranoside (IPTG).
    268..295     -  terminator     rrnB T2 terminator: transcription terminator T2 from the E. coli rrnB gene
    427..470     +  terminator     rrnB T1 terminator: Escherichia coli rrnB; transcription terminator T1 from the E. coli rrnB gene
    517..553     -  CDS            lacZα (fragment): LacZα fragment of β-galactosidase; lacZ fragment
    554..572     +  promoter       T7 promoter: promoter for bacteriophage T7 RNA polymerase
    660..1175    +  CDS            Nluc: NanoLuc® luciferase human codon-optimized
   1345..2154    +  CDS            KanR: aminoglycoside phosphotransferase; aph(3')-Ia; confers resistance to kanamycin in bacteria or G418 (Geneticin®) in eukaryotes
   2301..2889    +  rep_origin     ori: high-copy-number ColE1/pMB1/pBR322/pUC origin of replication
