[The description below was written by a language model from this plasmid's Addgene catalogue record and pLannotate feature annotations shown in this document.]
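Description:
pNHT7::RPL15::hNluc is a small (about 2.95 kb) bacterial plasmid that serves as a template for in vitro mRNA synthesis rather than as an expression vector for direct delivery into cells. It is built on the pNHT7 backbone and is propagated in E. coli at high copy from a ColE1/pUC-type origin, with selection by kanamycin through an aph(3')-Ia (KanR) gene. The feature table also picks up short remnants of lacI and lacZα and the rrnB T1 and T2 terminators upstream of the cassette. The fragments appear to be non-functional cloning-vector leftovers, while the terminators would be expected to insulate the insert from read-through transcription.

The payload is a roughly 640 bp insert placed immediately downstream of a bacteriophage T7 promoter. It contains the human codon-optimized NanoLuc luciferase (hNluc) open reading frame. According to the catalogue entry, this is flanked by the 5' and 3' untranslated regions of RPL15. These UTRs are not individually annotated in the feature table, but unannotated sequence lies between the T7 promoter and the Nluc coding sequence and after it. The species field lists Schmidtea mediterranea, which presumably refers to the source of the UTRs, since the reporter itself is an engineered luciferase. The insert was introduced through BsaI sites that were destroyed during cloning, consistent with a Golden Gate-style seamless assembly.

T7 RNA polymerase transcription from this plasmid yields a reporter mRNA in which ribosomal protein gene UTRs frame a small, bright luminescent reporter. The associated publication concerns heterologous reporter expression in planarians by somatic mRNA transfection, so the construct is used to make transfectable hNluc mRNA for luminescence readouts in that system.
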