Addgene plasmid #186772: pNHT7::RPL15::hNluc
Purpose: An mRNA production vector encoding human codon-optimized nanoluciferase (hNluc) with RPL15 5' and 3' UTRs
Depositing lab: Bo Wang. Depositing organization: Stanford University. Publication: Heterologous reporter expression in the planarian Schmidtea mediterranea through somatic mRNA transfection. Hall RN, Weill U, Drees L, Leal-Ortiz S, Li H, Khariton M, Chai C, Xue Y, Rosental B, Quake SR, Sanchez Alvarado A, Melosh NA, Fire AZ, Rink JC, Wang B. Cell Rep Methods. 2022 Sep 20;2(10):100298. doi: 10.1016/j.crmeth.2022.100298. eCollection 2022 Oct 24. PubMed 36313809.
Backbone
  Vector backbone: pNHT7
  Backbone size w/o insert (bp): 2314
  Total vector size (bp): 2951
Growth in bacteria
  Bacterial resistance: Kanamycin, 50 μg/mL
  Growth temperature: 37°C
  Growth strain: DH5alpha
  Copy number: High Copy
Gene/Insert
  Gene/Insert name: Nanoluciferase
  Species: Schmidtea mediterranea
  Insert size (bp): 637
  Promoter: T7
  Cloning method: Restriction Enzyme; 5′ cloning site BsaI (destroyed during cloning); 3′ cloning site BsaI (destroyed during cloning)
  Sequencing primers: 5′ GTAAAACGACGGCCAGT; 3′ CAGGAAACAGCTATGAC
Terms and licenses: Academic/Nonprofit Terms; Industry Terms: Not Available to Industry
How to cite: pNHT7::RPL15::hNluc was a gift from Bo Wang (Addgene plasmid # 186772 ; http://n2t.net/addgene:186772 ; RRID:Addgene_186772)
